>Addgene plasmid #197162 | pAAV-CAG-E2-Crimson-P2A-GFP | addgene full sequence | sequence record 387181 | Addgene Partial NGS Result
TATCTACGTAGCCATGCTCTAGGAAGAGTACCATTGACGTCAATAATGACGTATGTTCCCATAGTAACGC
CAATAGGGACTTTCCATTGACGTCAATGGGTGGAGTATTTACGGTAAACTGCCCACTTGGCAGTACATCA
AGTGTATCATATGCCAAGTACGCCCCCTATTGACGTCAATGACGGTAAATGGCCCGCCTGGCATTATGCC
CAGTACATGACCTTATGGGACTTTCCTACTTGGCAGTACATCTACGTATTAGTCATCGCTATTACCATGG
TCGAGGTGAGCCCCACGTTCTGCTTCACTCTCCCCATCTCCCCCCCCTCCCCACCCCCAATTTTGTATTT
ATTTATTTTTTAATTATTTTGTGCAGCGATGGGGGCGGGGGGGGGGGGGGGGGGYGSGSCRGGSGGGGSG
GGGSGGGGCGRGGGGCGGGGCGGGGCGAGGCGGAGAGGTGCGGCGGCAGCCAATCAGAGCGGCGCGCTCC
GAAAGTTTCCTTTTATGGCGAGGCGGCGGCGGCGGCGGCCCTATAAAAAGCGAAGCGCGCGGCGGGCGGG
AGTCGCTGCGCGCTGCCTTCGCCCCGTGCCCCGCTCCGCCGCCGCCTCGCGCCGCCCGCCCCGGCTCTGA
CTGACCGCGTTACTCCCACAGGTGAGCGGGCGGGACGGCCCTTCTCCTCCGGGCTGTAATTAGCGCTTGG
TTTAATGACGGCTTGTTTCTTTTCTGTGGCTGCGTGAAAGCCTTGAGGGGCTCCGGGAGGGCCCTTTGTG
CGGGGGGAGCGGCTCGGGGCTGTCCGCGGGGGGACGGCTGCCTTCGGGGGGGACGGGGCAGGGCGGGGTT
CGGCTTCTGGCGTGTGACCGGCGGCTCTAGAGCCTCTGCTAACCATGTTCATGCCTTCTTCTTTTTCCTA
CAGCTCCTGGGCAACGTGCTGGTTATTGTGCTGTCTCATCATTTTGGCAAAGAATTGGATCCGGTACCGC
CACCATGGATAGCACTGAGAACGTCATCAAGCCCTTCATGCGCTTCAAGGTGCACATGGAGGGCTCCGTG
AACGGCCACGAGTTCGAGATCGAGGGCGTGGGCGAGGGCAAGCCCTACGAGGGCACCCAGACCGCCAAGC
TGCAAGTGACCAAGGGCGGCCCCCTGCCCTTCGCCTGGGACATCCTGTCCCCCCAGTTCTTCTACGGCTC
CAAGGCGTACATCAAGCACCCCGCCGACATCCCCGACTACCTCAAGCAGTCCTTCCCCGAGGGCTTCAAG
TGGGAGCGCGTGATGAACTTCGAGGACGGCGGCGTGGTGACCGTGACCCAGGACTCCTCCCTGCAGGACG
GCACCCTCATCTACCACGTGAAGTTCATCGGCGTGAACTTCCCCTCCGACGGCCCCGTAATGCAGAAGAA
GACTCTGGGCTGGGAGCCCTCCACTGAGCGCAACTACCCCCGCGACGGCGTGCTGAAGGGCGAGAACCAC
ATGGCGCTGAAGCTGAAGGGCGGCGGCCACTACCTGTGTGAGTTCAAGTCCATCTACATGGCCAAGAAGC
CCGTGAAGCTGCCCGGCTACCACTACGTGGACTACAAGCTCGACATCACCTCCCACAACGAGGACTACAC
CGTGGTGGAGCAGTACGAGCGCGCCGAGGCCCGCCACCACCTGTTCCAGCGACCGGTTCACGTGGGAAGT
GGGGCTACAAACTTCTCACTGCTGAAACAGGCCGGGGATGTGGAGGAAAACCCAGGACCACACGTGACTA
GTGTGAGCAAGGGCGAGGAGCTGTTCACCGGGGTGGTGCCCATCCTGGTCGAGCTGGACGGCGACGTAAA
CGGCCACAAGTTCAGCGTGTCCGGCGAGGGCGAGGGCGATGCCACCTACGGCAAGCTGACCCTGAAGTTC
ATCTGCACCACCGGCAAGCTGCCCGTGCCCTGGCCCACCCTCGTGACCACCCTGACCTACGGCGTGCAGT
GCTTCAGCCGCTACCCCGACCACATGAAGCAGCACGACTTCTTCAAGTCCGCCATGCCCGAAGGCTACGT
CCAGGAGCGCACCATCTTCTTCAAGGACGACGGCAACTACAAGACCCGCGCCGAGGTGAAGTTCGAGGGC
GACACCCTGGTGAACCGCATCGAGCTGAAGGGCATCGACTTCAAGGAGGACGGCAACATCCTGGGGCACA
AGCTGGAGTACAACTACAACAGCCACAACGTCTATATCATGGCCGACAAGCAGAAGAACGGCATCAAGGT
GAACTTCAAGATCCGCCACAACATCGAGGACGGCAGCGTGCAGCTCGCCGACCACTACCAGCAGAACACC
CCCATCGGCGACGGCCCCGTGCTGCTGCCCGACAACCACTACCTGAGCACCCAGTCCGCCCTGAGCAAAG
ACCCCAACGAGAAGCGCGATCACATGGTCCTGCTGGAGTTCGTGACCGCCGCCGGGATCACTCTCGGCAT
GGACGAGCTGTACAAGTAAGAATTCGATATCAAGCTTATCGATAATCAACCTCTGGATTACAAAATTTGT
GAAAGATTGACTGGTATTCTTAACTATGTTGCTCCTTTTACGCTATGTGGATACGCTGCTTTAATGCCTT
TGTATCATGCTATTGCTTCCCGTATGGCTTTCATTTTCTCCTCCTTGTATAAATCCTGGTTGCTGTCTCT
TTATGAGGAGTTGTGGCCCGTTGTCAGGCAACGTGGCGTGGTGTGCACTGTGTTTGCTGACGCAACCCCC
ACTGGTTGGGGCATTGCCACCACCTGTCAGCTCCTTTCCGGGACTTTCGCTTTCCCCCTCCCTATTGCCA
CGGCGGAACTCATCGCCGCCTGCCTTGCCCGCTGCTGGACAGGGGCTCGGCTGTTGGGCACTGACAATTC
CGTGGTGTTGTCGGGGAAATCATCGTCCTTTCCTTGGCTGCTCGCCTGTGTTGCCACCTGGATTCTGCGC
GGGACGTCCTTCTGCTACGTCCCTTCGGCCCTCAATCCAGCGGACCTTCCTTCCCGCGGCCTGCTGCCGG
CTCTGCGGCCTCTTCCGCGTCTTCGCCTTCGCCCTCAGACGAGTCGGATCTCCCTTTGGGCCGCCTCCCC
GCATCGATACCGTCGACCCGGGCGGCCGCTTCGAGCAGACATGATAAGATACATTGATGAGTTTGGACAA
ACCACAACTAGAATGCAGTGAAAAAAATGCTTTATTTGTGAAATTTGTGATGCTATTGCTTTATTTGTAA
CCATTATAAGCTGCAATAAACAAGTTAACAACAACAATTGCATTCATTTTATGTTTCAGGTTCAGGGGGA
GATGTGGGAGGTTTTTTAAAGCAAGTAAAACCTCTACAAATGTGGTAAAATCGATAAGGATCTTCCTAGA
GCATGGCTACGTAGATAAGTAGCATGGCGGGTTAATCATTAACTACAAGGAACCCCTAGTGATGGAGTTG
GCCACTCCCTCTCTGCGCGCTCGCTCGCTCACTGAGGCCGGGCGACCAAAGGTCGCCCGACGCCCGGGCT
TTGCCCGGGCGGCCTCAGTGAGCGAGCGAGCGCGCAGCTGCATTAATGAATCGGCCAACGCGCGGGGAGA
GGCGGTTTGCGTATTGGGCGCTCTTCCGCTTCCTCGCTCACTGACTCGCTGCGCTCGGTCGTTCGGCTGC
GGCGAGCGGTATCAGCTCACTCAAAGGCGGTAATACGGTTATCCACAGAATCAGGGGATAACGCAGGAAA
GAACATGTGAGCAAAAGGCCAGCAAAAGGCCAGGAACCGTAAAAAGGCCGCGTTGCTGGCGTTTTTCCAT
AGGCTCCGCCCCCCTGACGAGCATCACAAAAATCGACGCTCAAGTCAGAGGTGGCGAAACCCGACAGGAC
TATAAAGATACCAGGCGTTTCCCCCTGGAAGCTCCCTCGTGCGCTCTCCTGTTCCGACCCTGCCGCTTAC
CGGATACCTGTCCGCCTTTCTCCCTTCGGGAAGCGTGGCGCTTTCTCATAGCTCACGCTGTAGGTATCTC
AGTTCGGTGTAGGTCGTTCGCTCCAAGCTGGGCTGTGTGCACGAACCCCCCGTTCAGCCCGACCGCTGCG
CCTTATCCGGTAACTATCGTCTTGAGTCCAACCCGGTAAGACACGACTTATCGCCACTGGCAGCAGCCAC
TGGTAACAGGATTAGCAGAGCGAGGTATGTAGGCGGTGCTACAGAGTTCTTGAAGTGGTGGCCTAACTAC
GGCTACACTAGAAGAACAGTATTTGGTATCTGCGCTCTGCTGAAGCCAGTTACCTTCGGAAAAAGAGTTG
GTAGCTCTTGATCCGGCAAACAAACCACCGCTGGTAGCGGTGGTTTTTTTGTTTGCAAGCAGCAGATTAC
GCGCAGAAAAAAAGGATCTCAAGAAGATCCTTTGATCTTTTCTACGGGGTCTGACGCTCAGTGGAACGAA
AACTCACGTTAAGGGATTTTGGTCATGAGATTATCAAAAAGGATCTTCACCTAGATCCTTTTAAATTAAA
AATGAAGTTTTAAATCAATCTAAAGTATATATGAGTAAACTTGGTCTGACAGTTACCAATGCTTAATCAG
TGAGGCACCTATCTCAGCGATCTGTCTATTTCGTTCATCCATAGTTGCCTGACTCCCCGTCGTGTAGATA
ACTACGATACGGGAGGGCTTACCATCTGGCCCCAGTGCTGCAATGATACCGCGAGACCCACGCTCACCGG
CTCCAGATTTATCAGCAATAAACCAGCCAGCCGGAAGGGCCGAGCGCAGAAGTGGTCCTGCAACTTTATC
CGCCTCCATCCAGTCTATTAATTGTTGCCGGGAAGCTAGAGTAAGTAGTTCGCCAGTTAATAGTTTGCGC
AACGTTGTTGCCATTGCTACAGGCATCGTGGTGTCACGCTCGTCGTTTGGTATGGCTTCATTCAGCTCCG
GTTCCCAACGATCAAGGCGAGTTACATGATCCCCCATGTTGTGCAAAAAAGCGGTTAGCTCCTTCGGTCC
TCCGATCGTTGTCAGAAGTAAGTTGGCCGCAGTGTTATCACTCATGGTTATGGCAGCACTGCATAATTCT
CTTACTGTCATGCCATCCGTAAGATGCTTTTCTGTGACTGGTGAGTACTCAACCAAGTCATTCTGAGAAT
AGTGTATGCGGCGACCGAGTTGCTCTTGCCCGGCGTCAATACGGGATAATACCGCGCCACATAGCAGAAC
TTTAAAAGTGCTCATCATTGGAAAACGTTCTTCGGGGCGAAAACTCTCAAGGATCTTACCGCTGTTGAGA
TCCAGTTCGATGTAACCCACTCGTGCACCCAACTGATCTTCAGCATCTTTTACTTTCACCAGCGTTTCTG
GGTGAGCAAAAACAGGAAGGCAAAATGCCGCAAAAAAGGGAATAAGGGCGACACGGAAATGTTGAATACT
CATACTCTTCCTTTTTCAATATTATTGAAGCATTTATCAGGGTTATTGTCTCATGAGCGGATACATATTT
GAATGTATTTAGAAAAATAAACAAATAGGGGTTCCGCGCACATTTCCCCGAAAAGTGCCACCTAAATTGT
AAGCGTTAATATTTTGTTAAAATTCGCGTTAAATTTTTGTTAAATCAGCTCATTTTTTAACCAATAGGCC
GAAATCGGCAAAATCCCTTATAAATCAAAAGAATAGACCGAGATAGGGT
[37 nt withheld, positions 5650-5686]
AAAGAACGTGGACTCCAACGTCAAAGG
[49 nt withheld, positions 5714-5762]
T
[91 nt withheld, positions 5764-5854]
G
[124 nt withheld, positions 5856-5979]
CCCATTCGCCATTCAGGCTGCGCAACTGTTGGGAAGGGCGATCGGTGCGGGCCTCTTCGCTATTACGCCA
GCTGCGCGCTCGCTCGCTCACTGAGGCCGCCCGGGCAAAGCCCGGGCGTCGGGCGACCTTTGGTCGCCCG
GCCTCAGTGAGCGAGCGAGCGCGCAGAGAGGGAGTGGCCAACTCCATCACTAGGGGTTCCTTGTAGTTAA
TGATTAACCCGCCATGCTACT
Features (pLannotate 1.2.2; 19 found; start..end, strand, type, name):
     31..279     +  enhancer       CMV enhancer (fragment): human cytomegalovirus immediate early enhancer
    281..558     +  promoter       chicken β-actin promoter: No description available
    559..694     +  intron         hybrid intron (fragment): hybrid between chicken β-actin (CBA) and minute virus of mice (MMV) introns (Gray et al., 2011)
    783..913     +  intron         chimeric intron (fragment): chimera between introns from chicken β-actin and rabbit β-globin
    911..973     +  CDS            HBB (fragment): HBB_LEPEU - Experimental evidence at protein level: Swiss-Prot protein existence level 1. Involved in oxygen transport from the lung to the various peripheral tissues. From Lepus europaeus (European hare).
    985..1659    +  CDS            E2-Crimson: E2-Crimson is a basic (constitutively fluorescent) far red fluorescent protein published in 2009, derived from Discosoma sp.. It is reported to be a rapidly-maturing tetramer with low acid sensitivity.
   1753..2469    +  CDS            EGFP: the original enhanced GFP (Yang et al., 1996) mammalian codon-optimized
   2470..2494    +  misc_feature   MCS (fragment): pBluescript multiple cloning site
   2494..3082    +  misc_feature   WPRE: woodchuck hepatitis virus posttranscriptional regulatory element
   3125..3246    -  polyA_signal   SV40 poly(A) signal: SV40 polyadenylation signal
   3269..3337    -  CDS            large T antigen (fragment): large T antigen from SV40 (simian virus 40)
   3408..3541    +  repeat_region  AAV2 ITR: inverted terminal repeat of adeno-associated virus serotype 2 inverted
   3535..3591    -  CDS            lacI (fragment): lac repressor; lacI; The lac repressor binds to the lac operator to inhibit transcription in E. coli. This inhibition can be relieved by adding lactose or isopropyl-β-D-thiogalactopyranoside (IPTG).
   3774..4362    -  rep_origin     ori: high-copy-number ColE1/pMB1/pBR322/pUC origin of replication
   4533..5393    -  CDS            AmpR: β-lactamase; bla; confers resistance to ampicillin, carbenicillin, and related antibiotics
   5394..5498    -  promoter       AmpR promoter: bla
   5551..5979    -  rep_origin     f1 ori (sequence partly withheld): f1 bacteriophage origin of replication; arrow indicates direction of (+) strand synthesis
   5984..6053    -  CDS            lacZα (fragment): LacZα fragment of β-galactosidase; lacZ fragment
   6048..6180    -  repeat_region  AAV2 ITR (fragment): inverted terminal repeat of adeno-associated virus serotype 2 inverted
