[The description below was written by a language model from this plasmid's Addgene catalogue record and pLannotate feature annotations shown in this document.]
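Description:
pAAV-CAG-E2-Crimson-P2A-GFP is an adeno-associated virus transfer plasmid built on the pAAV-CAG-WPRE backbone for expressing two fluorescent proteins from a single transcript in mammalian cells. It is propagated in E. coli through a high-copy ColE1/pUC-type origin with ampicillin selection (β-lactamase under its own promoter), and it also carries an f1 phage origin. A recombination-deficient growth strain is recorded, consistent with the need to preserve the repeat-rich ITRs. The annotated sequence is labelled a partial NGS result, so small elements may be missing or fragmentary in the feature table.

The expression cassette lies between two AAV2 inverted terminal repeats, which allow the intervening DNA to be replicated and packaged into AAV particles when helper functions are supplied. Transcription is driven by the CAG promoter, annotated here as a CMV enhancer fragment, the chicken β-actin promoter and chimeric β-actin/β-globin intron sequences. Short hits to β-globin, SV40 large T antigen, lacI and lacZα are most likely residual sequence within these standard parts rather than functional coding regions. The open reading frame encodes E2-Crimson, a far-red, rapidly maturing tetrameric Discosoma-derived protein, followed by EGFP. The P2A self-cleaving peptide named in the construct is not annotated separately but presumably occupies the gap between the two coding sequences, so the two proteins would be produced as separate polypeptides in roughly equal amounts. A WPRE downstream enhances transcript stability and expression, and an SV40 polyadenylation signal terminates the message.

The catalogue lists mouse as the insert species, although neither fluorescent protein is of mouse origin. The co-expressed GFP can serve as an internal reference for normalising the red signal, which fits the associated study's quantitative comparison of near-infrared fluorescent proteins.
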