Addgene plasmid #197162: pAAV-CAG-E2-Crimson-P2A-GFP
Purpose: Expresses the protein of E2-Crimson-P2A-GFP in mammalian cells
Depositing lab: Kiryl Piatkevich. Depositing organization: Westlake University. Publication: Quantitative assessment of near-infrared fluorescent proteins. Zhang H, Papadaki S, Sun X, Wang X, Drobizhev M, Yao L, Rehbock M, Koster RW, Wu L, Namikawa K, Piatkevich KD. Nat Methods. 2023 Sep 4. doi: 10.1038/s41592-023-01975-z. PubMed 37666982.
Backbone
  Vector backbone: pAAV-CAG-WPRE
  Vector type: AAV
Growth in bacteria
  Bacterial resistance: Ampicillin, 100 μg/mL
  Growth temperature: 37°C
  Growth strain: NEB Stable
  Copy number: High Copy
Gene/Insert
  Gene/Insert name: E2-Crimson-P2A-GFP
  Species: M. musculus (mouse)
  Cloning method: Gibson Cloning
Terms and licenses: Academic/Nonprofit Terms; Industry Terms: Not Available to Industry
Depositor comments: Please visit https://www.researchsquare.com/article/rs-797586/v1 for preprint.
How to cite: pAAV-CAG-E2-Crimson-P2A-GFP was a gift from Kiryl Piatkevich (Addgene plasmid # 197162 ; http://n2t.net/addgene:197162 ; RRID:Addgene_197162)
